>Addgene plasmid #28190 | pcDNA6.MCV.LT206.V5(CM2B4) | addgene full sequence | sequence record 424926 | Addgene NGS Result
TCGACGGATCGGGAGATCTCCCGATCCCCTATGGTGCACTCTCAGTACAATCTGCTCTGATGCCGCATAG
TTAAGCCAGTATCTGCTCCCTGCTTGTGTGTTGGAGGTCGCTGAGTAGTGCGCGAGCAAAATTTAAGCTA
CAACAAGGCAAGGCTTGACCGACAATTGCATGAAGAATCTGCTTAGGGTTAGGCGTTTTGCGCTGCTTCG
CGATGTACGGGCCAGATATACGCGTTGACATTGATTATTGACTAGTTATTAATAGTAATCAATTACGGGG
TCATTAGTTCATAGCCCATATATGGAGTTCCGCGTTACATAACTTACGGTAAATGGCCCGCCTGGCTGAC
CGCCCAACGACCCCCGCCCATTGACGTCAATAATGACGTATGTTCCCATAGTAACGCCAATAGGGACTTT
CCATTGACGTCAATGGGTGGAGTATTTACGGTAAACTGCCCACTTGGCAGTACATCAAGTGTATCATATG
CCAAGTACGCCCCCTATTGACGTCAATGACGGTAAATGGCCCGCCTGGCATTATGCCCAGTACATGACCT
TATGGGACTTTCCTACTTGGCAGTACATCTACGTATTAGTCATCGCTATTACCATGGTGATGCGGTTTTG
GCAGTACATCAATGGGCGTGGATAGCGGTTTGACTCACGGGGATTTCCAAGTCTCCACCCCATTGACGTC
AATGGGAGTTTGTTTTGGCACCAAAATCAACGGGACTTTCCAAAATGTCGTAACAACTCCGCCCCATTGA
CGCAAATGGGCGGTAGGCGTGTACGGTGGGAGGTCTATATAAGCAGAGCTCTCTGGCTAACTAGAGAACC
CACTGCTTACTGGCTTATCGAAATTAATACGACTCACTATAGGGAGACCCAAGCTGGCTAGCGTTTAAAC
TTAAGCTTGGTACCGAGCTCGGATCCACTAGTCCAGTGTGGTGGAATTCTGCAGATATCATGGATTTAGT
CCTAAATAGGAAAGAAAGAGAGGCTCTCTGCAAGCTTTTAGAGATTGCTCCTAATTGTTATGGCAACATC
CCTCTGATGAAAGCTGCTTTCAAAAGAAGCTGCTTAAAGCATCACCCTGATAAAGGGGGAAATCCTGTTA
TAATGATGGAATTGAACACCCTTTGGAGCAAATTCCAGCAAAATATCCACAAGCTCAGAAGTGACTTCTC
TATGTTTGATGAGGTCAGTACAAAATTTCCTTGGGAAGAATATGGAACTTTAAAGGATTATATGCAAAGT
GGATATAATGCTAGATTTTGCAGAGGTCCTGGGTGCATGCTTAAGCAACTTAGAGATTCTAAGTGCGCTT
GTATTAGCTGTAAGTTGTCTCGCCAGCATTGTAGTCTAAAAACTTTAAAGCAAAAAAACTGTCTGACGTG
GGGAGAGTGTTTTTGCTATCAGTGCTTTATTCTTTGGTTTGGATTTCCTCCTACTTGGGAAAGTTTTGAC
TGGTGGCAAAAAACTTTAGAAGAAACTGACTACTGCTTACTGCATCTGCACCTTTTCTAGACTCCTACTT
CCTTCCTCTGTAAGTATTAGATATGGAAAAGTCTATAAGGCAAAATATCAAAGAAAGGTTATTTATGACA
GATTTTCTGTACTTTCCCATCTAGGTTGACGAGGCCCCTATATATGGGACCACTAAATTCAAAGAATGGT
GGAGATCAGGAGGATTCAGCTTCGGGAAGGCATATGAATATGGGCCCAATCCACACGGGACCAACTCAAG
ATCCAGAAAGCCTTCCTCCAATGCATCCAGGGGAGCCCCCAGTGGAAGCTCACCACCCCACAGCCAGAGC
TCTTCCTCTGGGTATGGGTCCTTCTCAGCGTCCCAGGCTTCAGACCCCCAGTCCAGAGGACCCGATATAC
CTCCCGAACACCATGAGGAACCCACCTCATCCTCTGGATCCAGTAGCAGAGAGGAGACCACCAATTCAGG
AAGAGAATCCAGCACACCCAATGGAACCAGTGTACCTAGAAATTCTTCCAGAACGGATGGCACCTGGGAG
GATCTCTTCTGCGATGAATCACTTTCCTCCCCTGAGCCTCCCTCGTCCTCTGAGGAGCCTGAGGAGCCCC
CCTCCTCAAGAAGCTCGCCCCGGCAGCCCCCGTCTTCCTCTGCCGAGGAGGCCTCGTCATCTCAGTTTAC
AGATGAGGAATACAGATCCTCCTCCTTCACCACCCCGAAGACCCCTCCTCCATTCTCAAGAAAGCGAAAA
TTTGGGGGGTCCCGAAGCTCTGCAAGCTCTGCTAGTTCAGCAAGTTTTACAAGCACTCCACCAAAGCCAA
AAAAGAACAGAGAAACTCCTGTTCCTACTGATTTTCCTATTGATCTTTCTGATTATCTTAGCCATGCTGT
ATATAGTAATAAAACAGTAAGTTGTTTTGCCATTTATACTACTTCTGATAAAGCTATAGAGTTATATGAT
AAGATTGAGAAATTTAAAGTTGATTTTAAAAGCAGGCATGCCTGTGAATTAGGATGTATTTTATTGTTTA
TAACTTTATCAAAGCATAGAGTATCTGCTATTAAGAATTTTTGCTCTACCTTCTGCACTATAAGCTTTTT
AATTTGTAAAGGAGTGAATAAGATGCCTGAAATGTATAATAATTTATGCAAGCCCCCTTACAAATTACTG
CAAGAGAATAAGCCACTGCTAAATTATGAATTTCAAGAAAAAGAAAAAGAGGCCAGCTGTAATTGGAATT
TAGTTGCTGAATTTGCTTGTGAATATGAGCTAGACGACCACTTTATTATCTTAGCCCATTATCTAGACTT
TGCAAAACCATTTCCTTGCCAAAAGTGTGAAAACAGATCTCGCCTCAAACCTCACAAGGCTCATGAGGCT
CATCATTCTAATGCTAAGCTATTTTATGAATCTAAATCTCAGAAAACCATTTGCCAACAAGCCGCAGACA
CTGTTCTAGCCAAAAGGAGGTTAGAGATGCTGGAAATGACCAGGACAGAAATGCTATGTAAGAAGTTTAA
GAAGCACCTAGAGAGATTAAGAGATTTAGATACAATAGATCTACTGTATTATATGGGTGGTGTGGCCTGG
TACTGCTGCTTATTTGAAGAGTTTGAAAAGAAGCTGCAGAAAATTATTCAATTATTAACAGAGAATATAC
CTAAGTATAGAAACATTTGGTTTAAAGGGCCTATTAACAGTGGAAAAACAAGCTTTGCTGCAGCCTTAAT
AGATTTGCTAGAAGGGAAGGCCTTGAATATAAACTGTCCATCTGATAAGCTGCCTTTTGAACTAGGATGT
GCTTTGGATAAATTTATGGTTGTTTTTGAGGATGTGAAAGGGCAAAATAGCCTAAATAAAGATCTGCAAC
CAGGGCAAGGAATAAATAACCTTGATAACTTAAGAGATCATCTAGATGGTGCTGTAGCTGTAAGCTTAGA
GAAGAAGCATGTGAATAAAAAGCATCAGATTTTTCCTCCTTGTATTGTTACTGCTAATGATTATTTTATT
CCCAAAACATTAATAGCAAGATTTAGTTATACTTTACACTTTTCCCCAAAGGCAAATCTAAGAGATTCCC
TGGATCAGAACATGGAAATAAGAAAAAGAAGAATTCTTCAAAGTGGAACCACTTTATTGCTTTGTCTTAT
TTGGTGCTTGCCTGATACAACCTTTAAGCCTTGCTTACAAGAAGAAATTAAAAACTGGAAGCAAATTTTA
CAGAGTGAAATATCATATGGTAAATTTTGTCAAATGATAGAAAATGTAGAAGCTGGTCAGGACCCTCTGC
TCAATATTCTTATTGAGGAAGAGGGCCCTGAGGAAACTGAAGAAACCCAAGATTCTGGTACTTTTTCTCA
ATACTCGAGTCTAGAGGGCCCGCGGTTCGAAGGTAAGCCTATCCCTAACCCTCTCCTCGGTCTCGATTCT
ACGCGTACCGGTCATCATCACCATCACCATTGAGTTTAAACCCGCTGATCAGCCTCGACTGTGCCTTCTA
GTTGCCAGCCATCTGTTGTTTGCCCCTCCCCCGTGCCTTCCTTGACCCTGGAAGGTGCCACTCCCACTGT
CCTTTCCTAATAAAATGAGGAAATTGCATCGCATTGTCTGAGTAGGTGTCATTCTATTCTGGGGGGTGGG
GTGGGGCAGGACAGCAAGGGGGAGGATTGGGAAGACAATAGCAGGCATGCTGGGGATGCGGTGGGCTCTA
TGGCTTCTGAGGCGGAAAGAACCAGCTGGGGCTCTAGGGGGTATCCCC
[124 nt withheld, positions 4249-4372]
C
[91 nt withheld, positions 4374-4464]
A
[49 nt withheld, positions 4466-4514]
CCTTTGACGTTGGAGTCCACGTTCTTT
[37 nt withheld, positions 4542-4578]
ACCCTATCTCGGTCTATTCTTTTGATTTATAAGGGATTTTGCCGATTTCGGCCTATTGGTTAAAAAATGA
GCTGATTTAACAAAAATTTAACGCGAATTAATTCTGTGGAATGTGTGTCAGTTAGGGTGTGGAAAGTCCC
CAGGCTCCCCAGCAGGCAGAAGTATGCAAAGCATGCATCTCAATTAGTCAGCAACCAGGTGTGGAAAGTC
CCCAGGCTCCCCAGCAGGCAGAAGTATGCAAAGCATGCATCTCAATTAGTCAGCAACCATAGTCCCGCCC
CTAACTCCGCCCATCCCGCCCCTAACTCCGCCCAGTTCCGCCCATTCTCCGCCCCATGGCTGACTAATTT
TTTTTATTTATGCAGAGGCCGAGGCCGCCTCTGCCTCTGAGCTATTCCAGAAGTAGTGAGGAGGCTTTTT
TGGAGGCCTAGGCTTTTGCAAAAAGCTCCCGGGAGCTTGTATATCCATTTTCGGATCTGATCAGCACGTG
TTGACAATTAATCATCGGCATAGTATATCGGCATAGTATAATACGACAAGGTGAGGAACTAAACCATGGC
CAAGCCTTTGTCTCAAGAAGAATCCACCCTCATTGAAAGAGCAACGGCTACAATCAACAGCATCCCCATC
TCTGAAGACTACAGCGTCGCCAGCGCAGCTCTCTCTAGCGACGGCCGCATCTTCACTGGTGTCAATGTAT
ATCATTTTACTGGGGGACCTTGTGCAGAACTCGTGGTGCTGGGCACTGCTGCTGCTGCGGCAGCTGGCAA
CCTGACTTGTATCGTCGCGATCGGAAATGAGAACAGGGGCATCTTGAGCCCCTGCGGACGGTGCCGACAG
GTGCTTCTCGATCTGCATCCTGGGATCAAAGCCATAGTGAAGGACAGTGATGGACAGCCGACGGCAGTTG
GGATTCGTGAATTGCTGCCCTCTGGTTATGTGTGGGAGGGCTAAGCACTTCGTGGCCGAGGAGCAGGACT
GACACGTGCTACGAGATTTCGATTCCACCGCCGCCTTCTATGAAAGGTTGGGCTTCGGAATCGTTTTCCG
GGACGCCGGCTGGATGATCCTCCAGCGCGGGGATCTCATGCTGGAGTTCTTCGCCCACCCCAACTTGTTT
ATTGCAGCTTATAATGGTTACAAATAAAGCAATAGCATCACAAATTTCACAAATAAAGCATTTTTTTCAC
TGCATTCTAGTTGTGGTTTGTCCAAACTCATCAATGTATCTTATCATGTCTGTATACCGTCGACCTCTAG
CTAGAGCTTGGCGTAATCATGGTCATAGCTGTTTCCTGTGTGAAATTGTTATCCGCTCACAATTCCACAC
AACATACGAGCCGGAAGCATAAAGTGTAAAGCCTGGGGTGCCTAATGAGTGAGCTAACTCACATTAATTG
CGTTGCGCTCACTGCCCGCTTTCCAGTCGGGAAACCTGTCGTGCCAGCTGCATTAATGAATCGGCCAACG
CGCGGGGAGAGGCGGTTTGCGTATTGGGCGCTCTTCCGCTTCCTCGCTCACTGACTCGCTGCGCTCGGTC
GTTCGGCTGCGGCGAGCGGTATCAGCTCACTCAAAGGCGGTAATACGGTTATCCACAGAATCAGGGGATA
ACGCAGGAAAGAACATGTGAGCAAAAGGCCAGCAAAAGGCCAGGAACCGTAAAAAGGCCGCGTTGCTGGC
GTTTTTCCATAGGCTCCGCCCCCCTGACGAGCATCACAAAAATCGACGCTCAAGTCAGAGGTGGCGAAAC
CCGACAGGACTATAAAGATACCAGGCGTTTCCCCCTGGAAGCTCCCTCGTGCGCTCTCCTGTTCCGACCC
TGCCGCTTACCGGATACCTGTCCGCCTTTCTCCCTTCGGGAAGCGTGGCGCTTTCTCATAGCTCACGCTG
TAGGTATCTCAGTTCGGTGTAGGTCGTTCGCTCCAAGCTGGGCTGTGTGCACGAACCCCCCGTTCAGCCC
GACCGCTGCGCCTTATCCGGTAACTATCGTCTTGAGTCCAACCCGGTAAGACACGACTTATCGCCACTGG
CAGCAGCCACTGGTAACAGGATTAGCAGAGCGAGGTATGTAGGCGGTGCTACAGAGTTCTTGAAGTGGTG
GCCTAACTACGGCTACACTAGAAGAACAGTATTTGGTATCTGCGCTCTGCTGAAGCCAGTTACCTTCGGA
AAAAGAGTTGGTAGCTCTTGATCCGGCAAACAAACCACCGCTGGTAGCGGTGGTTTTTTTGTTTGCAAGC
AGCAGATTACGCGCAGAAAAAAAGGATCTCAAGAAGATCCTTTGATCTTTTCTACGGGGTCTGACGCTCA
GTGGAACGAAAACTCACGTTAAGGGATTTTGGTCATGAGATTATCAAAAAGGATCTTCACCTAGATCCTT
TTAAATTAAAAATGAAGTTTTAAATCAATCTAAAGTATATATGAGTAAACTTGGTCTGACAGTTACCAAT
GCTTAATCAGTGAGGCACCTATCTCAGCGATCTGTCTATTTCGTTCATCCATAGTTGCCTGACTCCCCGT
CGTGTAGATAACTACGATACGGGAGGGCTTACCATCTGGCCCCAGTGCTGCAATGATACCGCGAGACCCA
CGCTCACCGGCTCCAGATTTATCAGCAATAAACCAGCCAGCCGGAAGGGCCGAGCGCAGAAGTGGTCCTG
CAACTTTATCCGCCTCCATCCAGTCTATTAATTGTTGCCGGGAAGCTAGAGTAAGTAGTTCGCCAGTTAA
TAGTTTGCGCAACGTTGTTGCCATTGCTACAGGCATCGTGGTGTCACGCTCGTCGTTTGGTATGGCTTCA
TTCAGCTCCGGTTCCCAACGATCAAGGCGAGTTACATGATCCCCCATGTTGTGCAAAAAAGCGGTTAGCT
CCTTCGGTCCTCCGATCGTTGTCAGAAGTAAGTTGGCCGCAGTGTTATCACTCATGGTTATGGCAGCACT
GCATAATTCTCTTACTGTCATGCCATCCGTAAGATGCTTTTCTGTGACTGGTGAGTACTCAACCAAGTCA
TTCTGAGAATAGTGTATGCGGCGACCGAGTTGCTCTTGCCCGGCGTCAATACGGGATAATACCGCGCCAC
ATAGCAGAACTTTAAAAGTGCTCATCATTGGAAAACGTTCTTCGGGGCGAAAACTCTCAAGGATCTTACC
GCTGTTGAGATCCAGTTCGATGTAACCCACTCGTGCACCCAACTGATCTTCAGCATCTTTTACTTTCACC
AGCGTTTCTGGGTGAGCAAAAACAGGAAGGCAAAATGCCGCAAAAAAGGGAATAAGGGCGACACGGAAAT
GTTGAATACTCATACTCTTCCTTTTTCAATATTATTGAAGCATTTATCAGGGTTATTGTCTCATGAGCGG
ATACATATTTGAATGTATTTAGAAAAATAAACAAATAGGGGTTCCGCGCACATTTCCCCGAAAAGTGCCA
CCTGACG
Features (pLannotate 1.2.2; 24 found; start..end, strand, type, name):
     30..82      -  misc_feature   bom (fragment): basis of mobility region from pBR322
    237..616     +  enhancer       CMV enhancer: human cytomegalovirus immediate early enhancer
    617..820     +  promoter       CMV promoter: human cytomegalovirus (CMV) immediate early promoter
    816..849     +  LTR            5' LTR (truncated) (fragment): truncated 5' long terminal repeat (LTR) from HIV-1
    865..883     +  promoter       T7 promoter: promoter for bacteriophage T7 RNA polymerase
    970..1182    +  CDS            LT_POVLY (fragment): Protein inferred from homology: Swiss-Prot protein existence level 3. Isoform large T antigen is a key early protein essential for both driving viral replication and inducing cellular transformation. Plays a role in viral genome replication by driving entry of quiescent cells into the cell cycle and by autoregulating the synthesis of viral early mRNA. Displays highly oncogenic activities by corrupting the host cellular checkpoint mechanisms that guard cell division and the transcription, replication, and repair of DNA. Participates in the modulation of cellular gene expression preceeding viral
   2295..3803    +  CDS            LT_POVLY (fragment): Protein inferred from homology: Swiss-Prot protein existence level 3. Isoform large T antigen is a key early protein essential for both driving viral replication and inducing cellular transformation. Plays a role in viral genome replication by driving entry of quiescent cells into the cell cycle and by autoregulating the synthesis of viral early mRNA. Displays highly oncogenic activities by corrupting the host cellular checkpoint mechanisms that guard cell division and the transcription, replication, and repair of DNA. Participates in the modulation of cellular gene expression preceeding viral
   3882..3923    +  CDS            V5 tag: epitope tag from simian virus 5
   3979..4203    +  polyA_signal   bGH poly(A) signal: bovine growth hormone polyadenylation signal
   4207..4228    +  promoter       SV40 promoter (fragment): SV40 enhancer and early promoter
   4249..4677    +  rep_origin     f1 ori (sequence partly withheld): f1 bacteriophage origin of replication; arrow indicates direction of (+) strand synthesis
   4691..5020    +  promoter       SV40 promoter: SV40 enhancer and early promoter
   5068..5115    +  promoter       EM7 promoter: synthetic bacterial promoter&nbsp
   5134..5532    +  CDS            BSD: blasticidin S deaminase; Aspergillus terreus BSD; confers resistance to blasticidin
   5533..5560    +  CDS            BleoR (fragment): antibiotic-binding protein; Sh ble from Streptoalloteichus hindustanus; confers resistance to bleomycin, phleomycin, and Zeocin™
   5570..5695    +  CDS            ble (fragment): BLE_KLEPN - Experimental evidence at protein level: Swiss-Prot protein existence level 1. Binding protein with a strong affinity to the bleomycin family of antibiotics. Binds to CL990; an antimitotic-antibiotic compound. From Klebsiella pneumoniae.
   5690..5811    +  polyA_signal   SV40 poly(A) signal: SV40 polyadenylation signal
   5884..5900    -  protein_bind   lac operator: The lac repressor binds to the lac operator to inhibit transcription in E. coli. This inhibition can be relieved by adding lactose or isopropyl-β-D-thiogalactopyranoside (IPTG). lac repressor encoded by lacI
   5908..5938    -  promoter       lac promoter: promoter for the E. coli lac operon
   5953..5974    -  protein_bind   CAP binding site: CAP binding activates transcription in the presence of cAMP. E. coli catabolite activator protein
   5987..6079    -  CDS            lacI (fragment): lac repressor; lacI; The lac repressor binds to the lac operator to inhibit transcription in E. coli. This inhibition can be relieved by adding lactose or isopropyl-β-D-thiogalactopyranoside (IPTG).
   6262..6850    -  rep_origin     ori: high-copy-number ColE1/pMB1/pBR322/pUC origin of replication
   7021..7881    -  CDS            AmpR: β-lactamase; bla; confers resistance to ampicillin, carbenicillin, and related antibiotics
   7882..7986    -  promoter       AmpR promoter: bla
