[The description below was written by a language model from this plasmid's Addgene catalogue record and pLannotate feature annotations shown in this document.]
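Description:
pcDNA6.MCV.LT206.V5(CM2B4) is a mammalian expression plasmid built on the Invitrogen pcDNA6/V5-His B backbone that carries the genomic T antigen locus of human Merkel cell polyomavirus, wild-type isolate 206. The roughly 3 kb insert was placed between the EcoRV and XhoI sites, giving a construct of about 8 kb. It is maintained in E. coli at high copy through a ColE1/pUC-type origin with ampicillin selection (AmpR under its own bla promoter), and it also contains an f1 origin. For selection in mammalian cells, a blasticidin S deaminase gene is driven by the SV40 early promoter and, in bacteria, by the EM7 promoter, followed by an SV40 polyadenylation signal.

Expression of the viral locus is controlled by the CMV immediate early enhancer and promoter and terminated by the bovine growth hormone polyadenylation signal; a T7 promoter lies just upstream of the insert. Because the insert is genomic rather than cDNA, the large T antigen homology in the feature table appears as two separated blocks, a short first segment and a much longer second one. This is consistent with a spliced early transcript, and the depositor notes that the locus encodes both large T and small T antigens. A V5 epitope tag sits downstream of the large T coding region as a C-terminal fusion, allowing detection of that product with anti-V5 reagents. The "CM2B4" in the name is not explained in the record. A few short annotated hits (HIV-1 LTR, BleoR, ble and lacI fragments) are likely backbone remnants or incidental matches rather than functional elements. The plasmid suits transient or blasticidin-selected stable expression of wild-type MCPyV T antigens in mammalian cells.
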