Addgene plasmid #28190: pcDNA6.MCV.LT206.V5(CM2B4)
Depositing lab: Patrick Moore. Depositing organization: University of Pittsburgh (University, School of Medicine, and Cancer Institute).
Backbone
  Vector backbone: pcDNA6/V5-His B
  Backbone manufacturer: Invitrogen
  Backbone size w/o insert (bp): 5100
  Vector type: Mammalian Expression, Bacterial Expression
  Selectable markers: Blasticidin
Growth in bacteria
  Bacterial resistance: Ampicillin, 100 μg/mL
  Growth temperature: 37°C
  Growth strain: DH5alpha
  Copy number: High Copy
Gene/Insert
  Gene/Insert name: MCPyV genomic T antigen locus (206 wild-type strain) (alt name: Human Merkel Cell polyomavirus)
  Species: Human Merkel Cell polyomavirus
  Insert size (bp): 3000
  Tag / fusion protein: V5 (C terminal on insert)
  Cloning method: Restriction Enzyme; 5′ cloning site EcoRV (not destroyed); 3′ cloning site XhoI (not destroyed)
  Sequencing primers: 5′ CMV-F; 3′ BGH-rev
Terms and licenses: Academic/Nonprofit Terms; Industry Terms: Not Available to Industry
Depositor comments: Isolate 206 large T antigen and small T antigen.
How to cite: pcDNA6.MCV.LT206.V5(CM2B4) was a gift from Patrick Moore (Addgene plasmid # 28190 ; http://n2t.net/addgene:28190 ; RRID:Addgene_28190)
