>Addgene plasmid #28190 | pcDNA6.MCV.LT206.V5(CM2B4) | addgene partial sequence | sequence record 34543 | 28190 with CMV-F
GAGCTCTCTGGCTAACTAGAGAACCCACTGCTTACTGGCTTATCGAAATTAATACGACTCACTATAGGGA
GACCCAAGCTGGCTAGCGTTTAAACTTAAGCTTGGTACCGAGCTCGGATCCACTAGTCCAGTGTGGTGGA
ATTCTGCAGATATCATGGATTTAGTCCTAAATAGGAAAGAAAGAGAGGCTCTCTGCAAGCTTTTAGAGAT
TGCTCCTAATTGTTATGGCAACATCCCTCTGATGAAAGCTGCTTTCAAAAGAAGCTGCTTAAAGCATCAC
CCTGATAAAGGGGGAAATCCTGTTATAATGATGGAATTGAACACCCTTTGGAGCAAATTCCAGCAAAATA
TCCACAAGCTCAGAAGTGACTTCTCTATGTTTGATGAGGTCAGTACAAAATTTCCTTGGGAAGAATATGG
AACTTTAAAGGATTATATGCAAAGTGGATATAATGCTAGATTTTGCAGAGGTCCTGGGTGCATGCTTAAG
CAACTTAGAGATTCTAAGTGCGCTTGTATTAGCTGTAAGTTGTCTCGCCAGCATTGTAGTCTAAAAACTT
TAAAGCAAAAAAACTGTCTGACGTGGGGAGAGTGTTTTTGCTATCAGTGCTTTATTCTTTGGTTTGGATT
TCCTCCTACTTGGGAAAGTTTTGACTGGTGGCAAAAAACTTTAGAAGAAACTGACTACTGCTTACTGCAT
CTGCACCTTTTCTAGACTCCTACTTCCTTCCTCTGTAAGTATTAGATATGGAAAAGTCTAT
