>Addgene plasmid #28190 | pcDNA6.MCV.LT206.V5(CM2B4) | addgene partial sequence | sequence record 34544 | 28190 with BGH-rev
GGGAGGTGAGATGACCGGTCGCGTAGAATCGAGACCGAGGAGAGGGTTAGGGATAGGCTTACCTTCGAAC
CGCGGGCCCTCTAGACTCGAGTATTGAGAAAAAGTACCAGAATCTTGGGTTTCTTCAGTTTCCTCAGGGC
CCTCTTCCTCAATAAGAATATTGAGCAGAGGGTCCTGACCAGCTTCTACATTTTCTATCATTTGACAAAA
TTTACCATATGATATTTCACTCTGTAAAATTTGCTTCCAGTTTTTAATTTCTTCTTGTAAGCAAGGCTTA
AAGGTTGTATCAGGCAAGCACCAAATAAGACAAAGCAATAAAGTGGTTCCACTTTGAAGAATTCTTCTTT
TTCTTATTTCCATGTTCTGATCCAGGGAATCTCTTAGATTTGCCTTTGGGGAAAAGTGTAAAGTATAACT
AAATCTTGCTATTAATGTTTTGGGAATAAAATAATCATTAGCAGTAACAATACAAGGAGGAAAAATCTGA
TGCTTTTTATTCACATGCTTCTTCTCTAAGCTTACAGCTACAGCACCATCTAGATGATCTCTTAAGTTAT
CAAGGTTATTTATTCCTTGCCCTGGTTGCAGATCTTTATTTAGGCTATTTTGCCCTTTCACATCCTCAAA
AACAACCATAAATTTATCCAAAGCACATCCTAGTTCAAAAGGCAGCTTATCAGATGGACAGTTTATATTC
AAGGCCTTCCCTTCTAGCAAATCTATTAAGGCTGCAGCAAAGCTTGTTTTTCCACTGTTAATAGGCCCTT
TAAACCAAATGTTTCTATACTTAGGTATATTCTCTGTTAATAATTGAATAA
