>Addgene plasmid #28190 | pcDNA6.MCV.LT206.V5(CM2B4) | depositor partial sequence | sequence record 38149 | pcDNA6.MCV.LT206.V5(CM2B4) sequence 3114 bps
CGGATCCACTAGTCCAGTGTGGTGGAATTCTGCAGATATCATGGATTTAGTCCTAAATAGGAAAGAAAGA
GAGGCTCTCTGCAAGCTTTTAGAGATTGCTCCTAATTGTTATGGCAACATCCCTCTGATGAAAGCTGCTT
TCAAAAGAAGCTGCTTAAAGCATCACCCTGATAAAGGGGGAAATCCTGTTATAATGATGGAATTGAACAC
CCTTTGGAGCAAATTCCAGCAAAATATCCACAAGCTCAGAAGTGACTTCTCTATGTTTGATGAGGTCAGT
ACAAAATTTCCTTGGGAAGAATATGGAACTTTAAAGGATTATATGCAAAGTGGATATAATGCTAGATTTT
GCAGAGGTCCTGGGTGCATGCTTAAGCAACTTAGAGATTCTAAGTGCGCTTGTATTAGCTGTAAGTTGTC
TCGCCAGCATTGTAGTCTAAAAACTTTAAAGCAAAAAAACTGTCTGACGTGGGGAGAGTGTTTTTGCTAT
CAGTGCTTTATTCTTTGGTTTGGATTTCCTCCTACTTGGGAAAGTTTTGACTGGTGGCAAAAAACTTTAG
AAGAAACTGACTACTGCTTACTGCATCTGCACCTTTTCTAGACTCCTACTTCCTTCCTCTGTAAGTATTA
GATATGGAAAAGTCTATAAGGCAAAATATCAAAGAAAGGTTATTTATGACAGATTTTCTGTACTTTCCCA
TCTAGGTTGACGAGGCCCCTATATATGGGACCACTAAATTCAAAGAATGGTGGAGATCAGGAGGATTCAG
CTTCGGGAAGGCATATGAATATGGGCCCAATCCACACGGGACCAACTCAAGATCCAGAAAGCCTTCCTCC
AATGCATCCAGGGGAGCCCCCAGTGGAAGCTCACCACCCCACAGCCAGAGCTCTTCCTCTGGGTATGGGT
CCTTCTCAGCGTCCCAGGCTTCAGACCCCCAGTCCAGAGGACCCGATATACCTCCCGAACACCATGAGGA
ACCCACCTCATCCTCTGGATCCAGTAGCAGAGAGGAGACCACCAATTCAGGAAGAGAATCCAGCACACCC
AATGGAACCAGTGTACCTAGAAATTCTTCCAGAACGGATGGCACCTGGGAGGATCTCTTCTGCGATGAAT
CACTTTCCTCCCCTGAGCCTCCCTCGTCCTCTGAGGAGCCTGAGGAGCCCCCCTCCTCAAGAAGCTCGCC
CCGGCAGCCCCCGTCTTCCTCTGCCGAGGAGGCCTCGTCATCTCAGTTTACAGATGAGGAATACAGATCC
TCCTCCTTCACCACCCCGAAGACCCCTCCTCCATTCTCAAGAAAGCGAAAATTTGGGGGGTCCCGAAGCT
CTGCAAGCTCTGCTAGTTCAGCAAGTTTTACAAGCACTCCACCAAAGCCAAAAAAGAACAGAGAAACTCC
TGTTCCTACTGATTTTCCTATTGATCTTTCTGATTATCTTAGCCATGCTGTATATAGTAATAAAACAGTA
AGTTGTTTTGCCATTTATACTACTTCTGATAAAGCTATAGAGTTATATGATAAGATTGAGAAATTTAAAG
TTGATTTTAAAAGCAGGCATGCCTGTGAATTAGGATGTATTTTATTGTTTATAACTTTATCAAAGCATAG
AGTATCTGCTATTAAGAATTTTTGCTCTACCTTCTGCACTATAAGCTTTTTAATTTGTAAAGGAGTGAAT
AAGATGCCTGAAATGTATAATAATTTATGCAAGCCCCCTTACAAATTACTGCAAGAGAATAAGCCACTGC
TAAATTATGAATTTCAAGAAAAAGAAAAAGAGGCCAGCTGTAATTGGAATTTAGTTGCTGAATTTGCTTG
TGAATATGAGCTAGACGACCACTTTATTATCTTAGCCCATTATCTAGACTTTGCAAAACCATTTCCTTGC
CAAAAGTGTGAAAACAGATCTCGCCTCAAACCTCACAAGGCTCATGAGGCTCATCATTCTAATGCTAAGC
TATTTTATGAATCTAAATCTCAGAAAACCATTTGCCAACAAGCCGCAGACACTGTTCTAGCCAAAAGGAG
GTTAGAGATGCTGGAAATGACCAGGACAGAAATGCTATGTAAGAAGTTTAAGAAGCACCTAGAGAGATTA
AGAGATTTAGATACAATAGATCTACTGTATTATATGGGTGGTGTGGCCTGGTACTGCTGCTTATTTGAAG
AGTTTGAAAAGAAGCTGCAGAAAATTATTCAATTATTAACAGAGAATATACCTAAGTATAGAAACATTTG
GTTTAAAGGGCCTATTAACAGTGGAAAAACAAGCTTTGCTGCAGCCTTAATAGATTTGCTAGAAGGGAAG
GCCTTGAATATAAACTGTCCATCTGATAAGCTGCCTTTTGAACTAGGATGTGCTTTGGATAAATTTATGG
TTGTTTTTGAGGATGTGAAAGGGCAAAATAGCCTAAATAAAGATCTGCAACCAGGGCAAGGAATAAATAA
CCTTGATAACTTAAGAGATCATCTAGATGGTGCTGTAGCTGTAAGCTTAGAGAAGAAGCATGTGAATAAA
AAGCATCAGATTTTTCCTCCTTGTATTGTTACTGCTAATGATTATTTTATTCCCAAAACATTAATAGCAA
GATTTAGTTATACTTTACACTTTTCCCCAAAGGCAAATCTAAGAGATTCCCTGGATCAGAACATGGAAAT
AAGAAAAAGAAGAATTCTTCAAAGTGGAACCACTTTATTGCTTTGTCTTATTTGGTGCTTGCCTGATACA
ACCTTTAAGCCTTGCTTACAAGAAGAAATTAAAAACTGGAAGCAAATTTTACAGAGTGAAATATCATATG
GTAAATTTTGTCAAATGATAGAAAATGTAGAAGCTGGTCAGGACCCTCTGCTCAATATTCTTATTGAGGA
AGAGGGCCCTGAGGAAACTGAAGAAACCCAAGATTCTGGTACTTTTTCTCAATACTCGAGTCTAGAGGGC
CCGCGGTTCGAAGGTAAGCCTATCCCTAACCCTCTCCTCGGTCTCGATTCTACGCGTACCGGTCATCATC
ACCATCACCATTGAGTTTAAACCCGCTGATCAGCCTCGACTGTGCCTTCTAGTTGCCAGCCATCTGTTGT
TTGCCCCTCCCCCGTGCCTTCCTTGACCCTGGAA
